Addgene plasmid #90459: LARG mCherry sspB in pcDNA3.1
Purpose: RhoA mediated cell migration
Depositing lab: Narasimhan Gautam. Depositing organization: Washington University in Saint Louis. Publication: Membrane Flow Drives an Adhesion-Independent Amoeboid Cell Migration Mode. O'Neill PR, Castillo-Badillo JA, Meshik X, Kalyanaraman V, Melgarejo K, Gautam N. Dev Cell. 2018 Jun 15. pii: S1534-5807(18)30422-2. doi: 10.1016/j.devcel.2018.05.029. PubMed 29937389.
Backbone
  Vector backbone: pcDNA3.1
  Backbone manufacturer: invitrogen
  Backbone size w/o insert (bp): 5428
  Total vector size (bp): 7687
  Vector type: Mammalian Expression
  Selectable markers: Neomycin (select with G418)
Growth in bacteria
  Bacterial resistance: Ampicillin, 100 μg/mL
  Growth temperature: 37°C
  Growth strain: DH5alpha
  Copy number: High Copy
Gene/Insert 1
  Gene/Insert name: LARG DH-PH (aa 766–1138) (alt name: Rho guanine nucleotide exchange factor 12 (ARHGEF12))
  Species: H. sapiens (human)
  Insert size (bp): 1119
  GenBank ID: XM_017017422.1
  Entrez Gene: ARHGEF12 (a.k.a. LARG, PRO2792)
  Promoter: CMV
  Cloning method: Restriction Enzyme; 5′ cloning site KpnI (not destroyed); 3′ cloning site BamH1 (not destroyed)
  Sequencing primers: 5′ T7 primer; 3′ BGH reverse primer
Gene/Insert 2
  Gene/Insert name: mCherry
  Insert size (bp): 710
  Promoter: CMV
  Cloning method: Restriction Enzyme; 5′ cloning site BamH1 (destroyed during cloning); 3′ cloning site BspE1 (destroyed during cloning)
  Sequencing primers: 5′ T7 primer; 3′ BGH reverse primer
Gene/Insert 3
  Gene/Insert name: sspB
  Species: bacterial
  Insert size (bp): 342
  Mutation: R73Q
  Cloning method: Restriction Enzyme; 5′ cloning site BspE1 (not destroyed); 3′ cloning site XbaI (not destroyed)
  Sequencing primers: 5′ T7 primer; 3′ BGH reverse primer
Terms and licenses: Academic/Nonprofit Terms; Industry Terms: Not Available to Industry
Depositor comments: LARG sequence contains an Y830F variant that does not affect plasmid function. The sspB sequence was obtained from pLL7.0: mTiam1(64-437) tgRFPt-SSPBR73Q (Plasmid #60418).
How to cite: LARG mCherry sspB in pcDNA3.1 was a gift from Narasimhan Gautam (Addgene plasmid # 90459 ; http://n2t.net/addgene:90459 ; RRID:Addgene_90459)
