[The description below was written by a language model from this plasmid's Addgene catalogue record and pLannotate feature annotations shown in this document.]
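Description:
LARG mCherry sspB in pcDNA3.1 is a mammalian expression plasmid built on the Invitrogen pcDNA3.1 backbone. It is propagated in E. coli at high copy through a ColE1/pUC-type origin with ampicillin selection (AmpR under its own bla promoter). An f1 origin is also present. For mammalian cells it carries a neomycin phosphotransferase cassette driven by the SV40 early promoter and terminated by an SV40 polyadenylation signal, which allows G418 selection of stable transfectants. The catalogue lists a total size of 7,687 bp, slightly larger than the 7,625 nt sequenced record from which the feature table was generated.

The payload is a single three-part fusion reading frame placed between the CMV immediate-early enhancer/promoter and the bGH polyadenylation signal, with a T7 promoter just upstream. At the N-terminus is the DH-PH catalytic module (residues 766–1138) of human LARG (ARHGEF12), a guanine nucleotide exchange factor for RhoA. The depositor notes a Y830F variant that does not affect function. This is followed by the red fluorescent protein mCherry and, after a short linker derived from a multiple cloning site, the bacterial adaptor protein sspB carrying the R73Q mutation, taken from an earlier light-inducible dimerization construct. SspB variants of this kind are generally used as the recruitable partner of iLID-type optogenetic systems, although the record does not name the partner. In that setting, the fusion could be recruited to a membrane-anchored partner to activate RhoA locally, with mCherry reporting its localization. The stated purpose is RhoA-mediated cell migration, in the context of work on an adhesion-independent amoeboid migration mode.
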