Features (pLannotate 1.2.2; 23 found; start..end, strand, type, name):
      1..122     +  polyA_signal   SV40 poly(A) signal: SV40 polyadenylation signal
    195..211     -  protein_bind   lac operator: The lac repressor binds to the lac operator to inhibit transcription in E. coli. This inhibition can be relieved by adding lactose or isopropyl-β-D-thiogalactopyranoside (IPTG). lac repressor encoded by lacI
    219..249     -  promoter       lac promoter: promoter for the E. coli lac operon
    264..285     -  protein_bind   CAP binding site: CAP binding activates transcription in the presence of cAMP. E. coli catabolite activator protein
    298..390     -  CDS            lacI (fragment): lac repressor; lacI; The lac repressor binds to the lac operator to inhibit transcription in E. coli. This inhibition can be relieved by adding lactose or isopropyl-β-D-thiogalactopyranoside (IPTG).
    573..1161    -  rep_origin     ori: high-copy-number ColE1/pMB1/pBR322/pUC origin of replication
   1332..2192    -  CDS            AmpR: β-lactamase; bla; confers resistance to ampicillin, carbenicillin, and related antibiotics
   2193..2297    -  promoter       AmpR promoter: bla
   2356..2408    -  misc_feature   bom (fragment): basis of mobility region from pBR322
   2563..2942    +  enhancer       CMV enhancer: human cytomegalovirus immediate early enhancer
   2943..3146    +  promoter       CMV promoter: human cytomegalovirus (CMV) immediate early promoter
   3142..3175    +  LTR            5' LTR (truncated) (fragment): truncated 5' long terminal repeat (LTR) from HIV-1
   3191..3209    +  promoter       T7 promoter: promoter for bacteriophage T7 RNA polymerase
   3254..4420    +  CDS            ARHGEF12 (fragment): ARHGC_HUMAN - Also known as KIAA0382, LARG. Experimental evidence at protein level: Swiss-Prot protein existence level 1. May play a role in the regulation of RhoA GTPase by guanine nucleotide-binding alpha-12 (GNA12) and alpha-13 (GNA13). Acts as guanine nucleotide exchange factor (GEF) for RhoA GTPase and may act as GTPase-activating protein (GAP) for GNA12 and GNA13. From Homo sapiens (Human).
   4394..5101    +  CDS            mCherry: mCherry is a basic (constitutively fluorescent) red fluorescent protein published in 2004, derived from Discosoma sp.. It is reported to be a very rapidly-maturing monomer with low acid sensitivity.
   5102..5133    +  misc_feature   MCS (fragment): multiple cloning site
   5177..5506    +  CDS            sspB (fragment): SSPB_HAEIN - Experimental evidence at protein level: Swiss-Prot protein existence level 1. Also stimulates degradation of the N-terminus of RseA (residues 1-108, alone or in complex with sigma-E) by ClpX-ClpP in a non-ssrA-mediated fashion. From Haemophilus influenzae (strain ATCC 51907 / DSM 11121 / KW20 / Rd).
   5550..5774    +  polyA_signal   bGH poly(A) signal: bovine growth hormone polyadenylation signal
   5778..5799    +  promoter       SV40 promoter (fragment): SV40 enhancer and early promoter
   5820..6248    +  rep_origin     f1 ori (sequence partly withheld): f1 bacteriophage origin of replication; arrow indicates direction of (+) strand synthesis
   6262..6591    +  promoter       SV40 promoter: SV40 enhancer and early promoter
   6658..7449    +  CDS            neo: KKA2_KLEPN - Also known as kan, nptII. Experimental evidence at protein level: Swiss-Prot protein existence level 1. Resistance to kanamycin, neomycin, paromomycin, ribostamycin, butirosin and gentamicin B. From Klebsiella pneumoniae.
   7473..6       +  CDS            ble (fragment) (across the origin): BLE_KLEPN - Experimental evidence at protein level: Swiss-Prot protein existence level 1. Binding protein with a strong affinity to the bleomycin family of antibiotics. Binds to CL990; an antimitotic-antibiotic compound. From Klebsiella pneumoniae.
>Addgene plasmid #90459 | LARG mCherry sspB in pcDNA3.1 | addgene full sequence | sequence record 197780 | Addgene NGS Result
AACTTGTTTATTGCAGCTTATAATGGTTACAAATAAAGCAATAGCATCACAAATTTCACAAATAAAGCAT
TTTTTTCACTGCATTCTAGTTGTGGTTTGTCCAAACTCATCAATGTATCTTATCATGTCTGTATACCGTC
GACCTCTAGCTAGAGCTTGGCGTAATCATGGTCATAGCTGTTTCCTGTGTGAAATTGTTATCCGCTCACA
ATTCCACACAACATACGAGCCGGAAGCATAAAGTGTAAAGCCTGGGGTGCCTAATGAGTGAGCTAACTCA
CATTAATTGCGTTGCGCTCACTGCCCGCTTTCCAGTCGGGAAACCTGTCGTGCCAGCTGCATTAATGAAT
CGGCCAACGCGCGGGGAGAGGCGGTTTGCGTATTGGGCGCTCTTCCGCTTCCTCGCTCACTGACTCGCTG
CGCTCGGTCGTTCGGCTGCGGCGAGCGGTATCAGCTCACTCAAAGGCGGTAATACGGTTATCCACAGAAT
CAGGGGATAACGCAGGAAAGAACATGTGAGCAAAAGGCCAGCAAAAGGCCAGGAACCGTAAAAAGGCCGC
GTTGCTGGCGTTTTTCCATAGGCTCCGCCCCCCTGACGAGCATCACAAAAATCGACGCTCAAGTCAGAGG
TGGCGAAACCCGACAGGACTATAAAGATACCAGGCGTTTCCCCCTGGAAGCTCCCTCGTGCGCTCTCCTG
TTCCGACCCTGCCGCTTACCGGATACCTGTCCGCCTTTCTCCCTTCGGGAAGCGTGGCGCTTTCTCATAG
CTCACGCTGTAGGTATCTCAGTTCGGTGTAGGTCGTTCGCTCCAAGCTGGGCTGTGTGCACGAACCCCCC
GTTCAGCCCGACCGCTGCGCCTTATCCGGTAACTATCGTCTTGAGTCCAACCCGGTAAGACACGACTTAT
CGCCACTGGCAGCAGCCACTGGTAACAGGATTAGCAGAGCGAGGTATGTAGGCGGTGCTACAGAGTTCTT
GAAGTGGTGGCCTAACTACGGCTACACTAGAAGAACAGTATTTGGTATCTGCGCTCTGCTGAAGCCAGTT
ACCTTCGGAAAAAGAGTTGGTAGCTCTTGATCCGGCAAACAAACCACCGCTGGTAGCGGTGGTTTTTTTG
TTTGCAAGCAGCAGATTACGCGCAGAAAAAAAGGATCTCAAGAAGATCCTTTGATCTTTTCTACGGGGTC
TGACGCTCAGTGGAACGAAAACTCACGTTAAGGGATTTTGGTCATGAGATTATCAAAAAGGATCTTCACC
TAGATCCTTTTAAATTAAAAATGAAGTTTTAAATCAATCTAAAGTATATATGAGTAAACTTGGTCTGACA
GTTACCAATGCTTAATCAGTGAGGCACCTATCTCAGCGATCTGTCTATTTCGTTCATCCATAGTTGCCTG
ACTCCCCGTCGTGTAGATAACTACGATACGGGAGGGCTTACCATCTGGCCCCAGTGCTGCAATGATACCG
CGAGACCCACGCTCACCGGCTCCAGATTTATCAGCAATAAACCAGCCAGCCGGAAGGGCCGAGCGCAGAA
GTGGTCCTGCAACTTTATCCGCCTCCATCCAGTCTATTAATTGTTGCCGGGAAGCTAGAGTAAGTAGTTC
GCCAGTTAATAGTTTGCGCAACGTTGTTGCCATTGCTACAGGCATCGTGGTGTCACGCTCGTCGTTTGGT
ATGGCTTCATTCAGCTCCGGTTCCCAACGATCAAGGCGAGTTACATGATCCCCCATGTTGTGCAAAAAAG
CGGTTAGCTCCTTCGGTCCTCCGATCGTTGTCAGAAGTAAGTTGGCCGCAGTGTTATCACTCATGGTTAT
GGCAGCACTGCATAATTCTCTTACTGTCATGCCATCCGTAAGATGCTTTTCTGTGACTGGTGAGTACTCA
ACCAAGTCATTCTGAGAATAGTGTATGCGGCGACCGAGTTGCTCTTGCCCGGCGTCAATACGGGATAATA
CCGCGCCACATAGCAGAACTTTAAAAGTGCTCATCATTGGAAAACGTTCTTCGGGGCGAAAACTCTCAAG
GATCTTACCGCTGTTGAGATCCAGTTCGATGTAACCCACTCGTGCACCCAACTGATCTTCAGCATCTTTT
ACTTTCACCAGCGTTTCTGGGTGAGCAAAAACAGGAAGGCAAAATGCCGCAAAAAAGGGAATAAGGGCGA
CACGGAAATGTTGAATACTCATACTCTTCCTTTTTCAATATTATTGAAGCATTTATCAGGGTTATTGTCT
CATGAGCGGATACATATTTGAATGTATTTAGAAAAATAAACAAATAGGGGTTCCGCGCACATTTCCCCGA
AAAGTGCCACCTGACGTCGACGGATCGGGAGATCTCCCGATCCCCTATGGTGCACTCTCAGTACAATCTG
CTCTGATGCCGCATAGTTAAGCCAGTATCTGCTCCCTGCTTGTGTGTTGGAGGTCGCTGAGTAGTGCGCG
AGCAAAATTTAAGCTACAACAAGGCAAGGCTTGACCGACAATTGCATGAAGAATCTGCTTAGGGTTAGGC
GTTTTGCGCTGCTTCGCGATGTACGGGCCAGATATACGCGTTGACATTGATTATTGACTAGTTATTAATA
GTAATCAATTACGGGGTCATTAGTTCATAGCCCATATATGGAGTTCCGCGTTACATAACTTACGGTAAAT
GGCCCGCCTGGCTGACCGCCCAACGACCCCCGCCCATTGACGTCAATAATGACGTATGTTCCCATAGTAA
CGCCAATAGGGACTTTCCATTGACGTCAATGGGTGGAGTATTTACGGTAAACTGCCCACTTGGCAGTACA
TCAAGTGTATCATATGCCAAGTACGCCCCCTATTGACGTCAATGACGGTAAATGGCCCGCCTGGCATTAT
GCCCAGTACATGACCTTATGGGACTTTCCTACTTGGCAGTACATCTACGTATTAGTCATCGCTATTACCA
TGGTGATGCGGTTTTGGCAGTACATCAATGGGCGTGGATAGCGGTTTGACTCACGGGGATTTCCAAGTCT
CCACCCCATTGACGTCAATGGGAGTTTGTTTTGGCACCAAAATCAACGGGACTTTCCAAAATGTCGTAAC
AACTCCGCCCCATTGACGCAAATGGGCGGTAGGCGTGTACGGTGGGAGGTCTATATAAGCAGAGCTCTCT
GGCTAACTAGAGAACCCACTGCTTACTGGCTTATCGAAATTAATACGACTCACTATAGGGAGACCCAAGC
TGGCTAGCGTTTAAACTTAAGCTTGGTACCATGCCCAACTGGCAGCAGCTTGTTAGTCGAGAAGTGTTAC
TGGGACTAAAACCTTGTGAAATCAAAAGACAGGAAGTGATTAATGAATTGTTCTACACTGAAAGAGCTCA
TGTTCGAACACTGAAGGTTCTTGATCAAGTGTTCTATCAGCGAGTATCCAGAGAAGGAATTCTGTCACCC
TCAGAGCTACGGAAAATTTTTTCAAACTTGGAAGATATTCTTCAACTTCATATTGGATTGAATGAACAAA
TGAAGGCTGTTCGAAAGAGAAATGAGACCTCTGTTATCGATCAGATTGGGGAAGATTTGCTGACATGGTT
CAGCGGACCAGGAGAGGAGAAATTGAAACATGCTGCTGCTACCTTTTGCAGTAACCAACCTTTCGCCCTG
GAAATGATCAAATCTCGTCAGAAAAAGGATTCTCGATTTCAGACTTTTGTGCAAGATGCTGAAAGTAATC
CACTGTGTCGTCGTCTTCAACTGAAGGATATTATTCCCACTCAAATGCAAAGGCTTACTAAGTACCCACT
TCTGTTGGATAATATTGCCAAATACACAGAATGGCCAACAGAAAGGGAGAAGGTGAAGAAAGCTGCAGAT
CACTGTCGTCAGATCTTAAATTTTGTAAATCAGGCTGTCAAGGAGGCAGAAAACAAGCAGCGCCTAGAAG
ATTATCAGCGTCGCCTTGATACCTCCAGCCTGAAGTTGTCAGAGTACCCAAATGTTGAAGAGCTCAGGAA
TTTGGATTTAACAAAAAGGAAGATGATTCATGAAGGGCCATTGGTTTGGAAGGTGAATAGAGATAAAACT
ATTGATTTATACACGTTGCTGCTGGAAGACATTCTTGTATTGTTACAAAAGCAGGATGATAGACTGGTTT
TAAGGTGTCATAGTAAGATTCTGGCATCTACAGCTGATAGCAAACACACGTTTAGCCCTGTCATTAAGTT
GAGTACAGTGTTGGTTCGACAAGTGGCAACAGATAACAAAGCTTTATTCGTCATTTCCATGTCAGACAAT
GGCGCTCAGATTTATGAACTGGTGGCACAGACAGTTTCTGAAAAGACTGTCTGGCAGGACCTAATCTGTC
GGATGGCTGCATCAGTGAAGGAGCAATCCGGATCCGGTAGTGGAAGTGGTTCCATGGTGAGCAAGGGCGA
GGAGGATAACATGGCCATCATCAAGGAGTTCATGCGCTTCAAGGTGCACATGGAGGGCTCCGTGAACGGC
CACGAGTTCGAGATCGAGGGCGAGGGCGAGGGCCGCCCCTACGAGGGCACCCAGACCGCCAAGCTGAAGG
TGACCAAGGGTGGCCCCCTGCCCTTCGCCTGGGACATCCTGTCCCCTCAGTTCATGTACGGCTCCAAGGC
CTACGTGAAGCACCCCGCCGACATCCCCGACTACTTGAAGCTGTCCTTCCCCGAGGGCTTCAAGTGGGAG
CGCGTGATGAACTTCGAGGACGGCGGCGTGGTGACCGTGACCCAGGACTCCTCCCTGCAGGACGGCGAGT
TCATCTACAAGGTGAAGCTGCGCGGCACCAACTTCCCCTCCGACGGCCCCGTAATGCAGAAGAAGACCAT
GGGCTGGGAGGCCTCCTCCGAGCGGATGTACCCCGAGGACGGCGCCCTGAAGGGCGAGATCAAGCAGAGG
CTGAAGCTGAAGGACGGCGGCCACTACGACGCTGAGGTCAAGACCACCTACAAGGCCAAGAAGCCCGTGC
AGCTGCCCGGCGCCTACAACGTCAACATCAAGTTGGACATCACCTCCCACAACGAGGACTACACCATCGT
GGAACAGTACGAACGCGCCGAGGGCCGCCACTCCACCGGCGGCATGGACGAGCTGTACAAGTCCGGACTC
AGATCTCGAGCTCAAGCTTCGAACGAATTCGGCATTGATCTGAGCGGCCTGACCCTGCAGGAATTCAGCT
CCCCGAAACGCCCTAAGCTGCTGCGTGAATATTACGATTGGCTGGTTGATAACAGCTTTACCCCATATCT
GGTGGTGGATGCCACATACCTGGGCGTGAACGTGCCCGTGGAGTATGTGAAAGACGGTCAGATCGTGCTG
AATCTGTCTGCAAGTGCGACCGGCAACCTGCAACTGACAAATGATTTTATCCAGTTCAACGCCCAGTTTA
AGGGCGTGTCTCGTGAACTGTATATCCCGATGGGTGCCGCTCTGGCCATTTACGCTCGCGAGAACGGCGA
TGGTGTGATGTTCGAACCAGAAGAAATCTATGACGAGCTGAATATTGGTTAATCTAGAGGGCCCGTTTAA
ACCCGCTGATCAGCCTCGACTGTGCCTTCTAGTTGCCAGCCATCTGTTGTTTGCCCCTCCCCCGTGCCTT
CCTTGACCCTGGAAGGTGCCACTCCCACTGTCCTTTCCTAATAAAATGAGGAAATTGCATCGCATTGTCT
GAGTAGGTGTCATTCTATTCTGGGGGGTGGGGTGGGGCAGGACAGCAAGGGGGAGGATTGGGAAGACAAT
AGCAGGCATGCTGGGGATGCGGTGGGCTCTATGGCTTCTGAGGCGGAAAGAACCAGCTGGGGCTCTAGGG
GGTATCCCC
[124 nt withheld, positions 5820-5943]
C
[91 nt withheld, positions 5945-6035]
A
[49 nt withheld, positions 6037-6085]
CCTTTGACGTTGGAGTCCACGTTCTTT
[37 nt withheld, positions 6113-6149]
ACCCTATCTCGGTCTATTCTTTTGATTTATAAGGGATTTTGCCGATTTCGGCCTATTGGTTAAAAAATGA
GCTGATTTAACAAAAATTTAACGCGAATTAATTCTGTGGAATGTGTGTCAGTTAGGGTGTGGAAAGTCCC
CAGGCTCCCCAGCAGGCAGAAGTATGCAAAGCATGCATCTCAATTAGTCAGCAACCAGGTGTGGAAAGTC
CCCAGGCTCCCCAGCAGGCAGAAGTATGCAAAGCATGCATCTCAATTAGTCAGCAACCATAGTCCCGCCC
CTAACTCCGCCCATCCCGCCCCTAACTCCGCCCAGTTCCGCCCATTCTCCGCCCCATGGCTGACTAATTT
TTTTTATTTATGCAGAGGCCGAGGCCGCCTCTGCCTCTGAGCTATTCCAGAAGTAGTGAGGAGGCTTTTT
TGGAGGCCTAGGCTTTTGCAAAAAGCTCCCGGGAGCTTGTATATCCATTTTCGGATCTGATCAAGAGACA
GGATGAGGATCGTTTCGCATGATTGAACAAGATGGATTGCACGCAGGTTCTCCGGCCGCTTGGGTGGAGA
GGCTATTCGGCTATGACTGGGCACAACAGACAATCGGCTGCTCTGATGCCGCCGTGTTCCGGCTGTCAGC
GCAGGGGCGCCCGGTTCTTTTTGTCAAGACCGACCTGTCCGGTGCCCTGAATGAACTGCAGGACGAGGCA
GCGCGGCTATCGTGGCTGGCCACGACGGGCGTTCCTTGCGCAGCTGTGCTCGACGTTGTCACTGAAGCGG
GAAGGGACTGGCTGCTATTGGGCGAAGTGCCGGGGCAGGATCTCCTGTCATCTCACCTTGCTCCTGCCGA
GAAAGTATCCATCATGGCTGATGCAATGCGGCGGCTGCATACGCTTGATCCGGCTACCTGCCCATTCGAC
CACCAAGCGAAACATCGCATCGAGCGAGCACGTACTCGGATGGAAGCCGGTCTTGTCGATCAGGATGATC
TGGACGAAGAGCATCAGGGGCTCGCGCCAGCCGAACTGTTCGCCAGGCTCAAGGCGCGCATGCCCGACGG
CGAGGATCTCGTCGTGACCCATGGCGATGCCTGCTTGCCGAATATCATGGTGGAAAATGGCCGCTTTTCT
GGATTCATCGACTGTGGCCGGCTGGGTGTGGCGGACCGCTATCAGGACATAGCGTTGGCTACCCGTGATA
TTGCTGAAGAGCTTGGCGGCGAATGGGCTGACCGCTTCCTCGTGCTTTACGGTATCGCCGCTCCCGATTC
GCAGCGCATCGCCTTCTATCGCCTTCTTGACGAGTTCTTCTGAGCGGGACTCTGGGGTTCGAAATGACCG
ACCAAGCGACGCCCAACCTGCCATCACGAGATTTCGATTCCACCGCCGCCTTCTATGAAAGGTTGGGCTT
CGGAATCGTTTTCCGGGACGCCGGCTGGATGATCCTCCAGCGCGGGGATCTCATGCTGGAGTTCTTCGCC
CACCCC
